Addgene plasmid #88892: p37-2iDMD-LR
Purpose: 37°C full-length DMD luc-red plasmid. Co-expresses human dystrophin, firefly luciferase and mCherry in mammalian cells. Plasmid carries phiC31 and Bxb1 attB sites and can be grown at 37°C.
Depositing lab: Michele Calos. Publication: Genomic integration of the full-length dystrophin coding sequence in Duchenne muscular dystrophy induced pluripotent stem cells. Farruggio AP, Bhakta MS, du Bois H, Ma J, P Calos M. Biotechnol J. 2017 Jan 31. doi: 10.1002/biot.201600477. PubMed 28139886.
Backbone
  Vector backbone: p37
  Modifications to backbone: To lower copy number, reverted the svir002 high-copy mutation
  Vector type: Mammalian Expression
Growth in bacteria
  Bacterial resistance: Kanamycin, 25 μg/mL
  Growth temperature: 30°C
  Growth strain: NEB Stable
  Growth instructions: Plasmid is unstable during growth in bacteria. We recommend screening at least 3-5 small colonies immediately upon receipt by restriction digest and minimizing growth times.
  Copy number: Unknown
Gene/Insert 1
  Gene/Insert name: Dystrophin (alt name: DMD)
  Species: H. sapiens (human)
  Insert size (bp): 11262
  Entrez Gene: DMD (a.k.a. BMD, CMD3B, DXS142, DXS164, DXS206, DXS230, DXS239, DXS268, DXS269, DXS270, DXS272, MRX85)
Gene/Insert 2
  Gene/Insert name: luciferase (alt name: luc)
  Species: Firefly
  Insert size (bp): 1647
Gene/Insert 3
  Gene/Insert name: mCherry (alt name: red)
  Insert size (bp): 705
Resource information
  A portion of this plasmid was derived from a plasmid made by: 10kb DMD core transferred from pDysE variant (Chapdelaine et al., Protein Eng 2000;13:611–5.)
Terms and licenses: Academic/Nonprofit Terms; Industry Terms: Not Available to Industry
How to cite: p37-2iDMD-LR was a gift from Michele Calos (Addgene plasmid # 88892 ; http://n2t.net/addgene:88892 ; RRID:Addgene_88892)
