[The description below was written by a language model from this plasmid's Addgene catalogue record and pLannotate feature annotations shown in this document.]
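Description:
p37-2iDMD-LR is a mammalian expression plasmid of roughly 18.9 kb built on the p37 backbone and designed to deliver the full-length human dystrophin (DMD) coding sequence together with two reporters. It is propagated in E. coli through a ColE1/pUC-type origin and selected with kanamycin via the Tn5 aminoglycoside phosphotransferase (NeoR/KanR) gene. According to the record, a high-copy mutation in the origin was reverted to lower copy number, which is intended to let this very large insert be grown at 37°C. Even so, the catalogue entry lists a lower growth temperature and warns that the plasmid is unstable in bacteria.

The payload is a single transcription unit driven by a CAG-type promoter (CMV enhancer, chicken β-actin promoter and chimeric β-actin/β-globin intron). The dystrophin open reading frame, whose 10 kb core came from a pDysE variant, is followed by a P2A peptide, firefly luciferase (luc+), a second P2A and mCherry. One mRNA should therefore yield three separate proteins through ribosomal skipping. A WPRE and the bovine growth hormone polyadenylation signal follow to enhance expression and terminate the transcript. Luciferase allows bioluminescent tracking and mCherry allows fluorescent identification of expressing cells.

A phiC31 integrase attB site lies upstream of the cassette. The record also states that a Bxb1 attB site is present, although it is not annotated as such. A fragment matching Mycobacterium smegmatis groEL2 downstream of the cassette may correspond to it, as this is the natural Bxb1 attachment locus. These sites allow serine-integrase-mediated genomic insertion, and the associated publication describes integrating the dystrophin coding sequence into Duchenne muscular dystrophy induced pluripotent stem cells. The two sequencing records differ by only three nucleotides and give matching annotations.
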