Features (pLannotate 1.2.2; 19 found; start..end, strand, type, name):
      1..28      -  misc_feature   MCS (fragment): pBluescript multiple cloning site
     43..112     +  protein_bind   attB: attB site for the φC31 integrase (Groth et al., 2000) phage φC31 integrase
    316..344     -  polyA_signal   bGH poly(A) signal (fragment): bovine growth hormone polyadenylation signal
    402..705     +  enhancer       CMV enhancer: human cytomegalovirus immediate early enhancer
    707..987     +  promoter       chicken β-actin promoter: No description available
    988..2002    +  intron         chimeric intron: chimera between introns from chicken β-actin and rabbit β-globin
   2362..13101   +  CDS            DMD: DMD_HUMAN - Experimental evidence at protein level: Swiss-Prot protein existence level 1. Anchors the extracellular matrix to the cytoskeleton via F- actin. Ligand for dystroglycan. Component of the dystrophin-associated glycoprotein complex which accumulates at the neuromuscular junction (NMJ) and at a variety of synapses in the peripheral and central nervous systems and has a structural function in stabilizing the sarcolemma. Also implicated in signaling events and synaptic transmission. From Homo sapiens (Human).
  13335..13391   +  CDS            P2A: 2A peptide from porcine teschovirus-1 polyprotein Eukaryotic ribosomes fail to insert a peptide bond between the Gly and Pro residues, yielding separate polypeptides.
  13392..15041   +  CDS            luciferase: firefly luciferase; luc+; enhanced luc+ version of the luciferase gene
  15051..15107   +  CDS            P2A: 2A peptide from porcine teschovirus-1 polyprotein Eukaryotic ribosomes fail to insert a peptide bond between the Gly and Pro residues, yielding separate polypeptides.
  15108..15815   +  CDS            mCherry: mCherry is a basic (constitutively fluorescent) red fluorescent protein published in 2004, derived from Discosoma sp.. It is reported to be a very rapidly-maturing monomer with low acid sensitivity.
  15825..16413   +  misc_feature   WPRE: woodchuck hepatitis virus posttranscriptional regulatory element
  16434..16658   +  polyA_signal   bGH poly(A) signal: bovine growth hormone polyadenylation signal
  16793..16975   -  CDS            groL2 (fragment): CH602_MYCS2 - Also known as groEL2 From Mycolicibacterium smegmatis (strain ATCC 700084 / mc(2)155) (Mycobacterium smegmatis).
  16987..17136   +  CDS            tnpA (fragment): TN5P_ECOLX - Also known as tnp. Experimental evidence at protein level: Swiss-Prot protein existence level 1. Mediates transposition of transposon Tn5 by a 'cut and paste' mechanism. First, the monomeric transposase binds the 19 bp inverted DNA repeats flanking the transposon. Then, dimerization of the DNA- bound transposase creates a synaptic DNA complex. After nicking of the first DNA strand, excision of the transposon proceeds through a series of intermediates. The transposase then mediates the insertion of the transposon at a new site by strand transfer. The activity of the wild- type tran
  17168..17962   +  CDS            NeoR/KanR: aminoglycoside phosphotransferase from Tn5; aph(3')-II (or nptII); confers resistance to neomycin, kanamycin, and G418 (Geneticin®)
  17983..18033   -  misc_feature   bom (fragment): basis of mobility region from pBR322
  18060..18087   +  promoter       AmpR promoter (fragment): bla
  18251..18839   +  rep_origin     ori: high-copy-number ColE1/pMB1/pBR322/pUC origin of replication
>Addgene plasmid #88892 | p37-2iDMD-LR | addgene full sequence | sequence record 451853 | Addgene Long Read Sequencing Result
GGTACCGGGCCCCCCCTCGAGGTCGACGATGTAGGTCACGGTCTCGAAGCCGCGGTGCGGGTGCCAGGGC
GTGCCCTTGGGCTCCCCGGGCGCGTACTCCACCTCACCCATCTGGTCCATCATGATGAACGGGTCGAGGT
GGCGGTAGTTGATCCCGGCGAACGCGCGGCGCACCGGGAAGCCCTCGCCCTCGAAACCGCTGGGCGCGGT
GGTCACGGTGAGCACGGGACGTGCGACGGCGTCGGCGGGTGCGGATACGCGGGGCAGCGTCAGCGGGTTC
TCGACGGTCACGGCGGGCATGTCGACGGTATCGATCCATAGAGCCCACCGCATCCCCAGCATGCTTCATA
ATAGTAATCAATTACGGGGTCATTAGTTCATAGCCCATATATGGAGTTCCGCGTTACATAACTTACGGTA
AATGGCCCGCCTGGCTGACCGCCCAACGACCCCCGCCCATTGACGTCAATAATGACGTATGTTCCCATAG
TAACGCCAATAGGGACTTTCCATTGACGTCAATGGGTGGAGTATTTACGGTAAACTGCCCACTTGGCAGT
ACATCAAGTGTATCATATGCCAAGTACGCCCCCTATTGACGTCAATGACGGTAAATGGCCCGCCTGGCAT
TATGCCCAGTACATGACCTTATGGGACTTTCCTACTTGGCAGTACATCTACGTATTAGTCATCGCTATTA
CCATGGTCGAGGTGAGCCCCACGTTCTGCTTCACTCTCCCCATCTCCCCCCCCCTCCCCACCCCCAATTT
TGTATTTATTTATTTTTTAATTATTTTGTGCAGCGATGGGGGCGGGGGGGGGGGGGGGGGGCGCGCGCCA
GGCGGGGCGGGGCGGGGCGAGGGGCGGGGCGGGGCGAGGCGGAGAGGTGCGGCGGCAGCCAATCAGAGCG
GCGCGCTCCGAAAGTTTCCTTTTATGGCGAGGCGGCGGCGGCGGCGGCCCTATAAAAAGCGAAGCGCGCG
GCGGGCGGGAGTCGCTGCGCGCTGCCTTCGCCCCGTGCCCCGCTCCGCCGCCGCCTCGCGCCGCCCGCCC
CGGCTCTGACTGACCGCGTTACTCCCACAGGTGAGCGGGCGGGACGGCCCTTCTCCTCCGGGCTGTAATT
AGCGCTTGGTTTAATGACGGCTTGTTTCTTTTCTGTGGCTGCGTGAAAGCCTTGAGGGGCTCCGGGAGGG
CCCTTTGTGCGGGGGGAGCGGCTCGGGGGGTGCGTGCGTGTGTGTGTGCGTGGGGAGCGCCGCGTGCGGC
TCCGCGCTGCCCGGCGGCTGTGAGCGCTGCGGGCGCGGCGCGGGGCTTTGTGCGCTCCGCAGTGTGCGCG
AGGGGAGCGCGGCCGGGGGCGGTGCCCCGCGGTGCGGGGGGGGCTGCGAGGGGAACAAAGGCTGCGTGCG
GGGTGTGTGCGTGGGGGGGTGAGCAGGGGGTGGGCGCGTCGGTCGGGCTGCAACCCCCCCTGCACCCCCC
TCCCCGAGTTGCTGAGCACGGCCCGGCTTCGGGTGCGGGGCTCCGTACGGGGCGTGGCGCGGGGCTCGCC
GTGCCGGGCGGGGGGTGGCGGCAGGTGGGGGTGCCGGGCGGGGCGGGGCCGCCTCGGGCCGGGGAGGGCT
CGGGGGAGGGGCGCGGCGGCCCCCGGAGCGCCGGCGGCTGTCGAGGCGCGGCGAGCCGCAGCCATTGCCT
TTTATGGTAATCGTGCGAGAGGGCGCAGGGACTTCCTTTGTCCCAAATCTGTGCGGAGCCGAAATCTGGG
AGGCGCCGCCGCACCCCCTCTAGCGGGCGCGGGGCGAAGCGGTGCGGCGCCGGCAGGAAGGAAATGGGCG
GGGAGGGCCTTCGTGCGTCGCCGCGCCGCCGTCCCCTTCTCCCTCTCCAGCCTCGGGGCTGTCCGCGGGG
GGACGGCTGCCTTCGGGGGGGACGGGGCAGGGCGGGGTTCGGCTTCTGGCGTGTGACCGGCGGCTCTAGA
GCCTCTGCTAACCATGTTCATGCCTTCTTCTTTTTCCTACAGCTCCTGGGCAACGTGCTGGTTATTGTGC
TGTCTCATCATTTTGGCAAAGAATTCCGCCACCATGCTTTGGTGGGAAGAAGTAGAGGACTGTTATGAAA
GAGAAGATGTTCAAAAGAAAACATTCACAAAATGGGTAAATGCACAATTTTCTAAGTTTGGGAAGCAGCA
TATTGAGAACCTCTTCAGTGACCTACAGGATGGGAGGCGCCTCCTAGACCTCCTCGAAGGCCTGACAGGG
CAAAAACTGGTATGTATCAAGCTTACAAGACAGCTTTAAGGAGACCAATAGAAACTGGGGCATGTGGAGA
CAGAGAAGACTCTTGGGCCTCGAGGCTTCATTTTTTCTTTTTCTTTTTCAGCCAAAAGAAAAAGGATCCA
CAAGAGTTCATGCCCTGAACAATGTCAACAAGGCACTGCGGGTTTTGCAGAACAATAATGTTGATTTAGT
GAATATTGGAAGTACTGACATCGTAGATGGAAATCATAAACTGACTCTTGGTTTGATTTGGAATATAATC
CTCCACTGGCAGGTCAAAAATGTAATGAAAAATATCATGGCTGGATTGCAACAAACCAACAGTGAAAAGA
TTCTCCTGAGCTGGGTCCGACAATCAACTCGTAATTATCCACAGGTTAATGTAATCAACTTCACCACCAG
CTGGTCTGATGGCCTGGCTTTGAATGCTCTCATCCATAGTCATAGGCCAGACCTATTTGACTGGAATAGT
GTGGTTTGCCAGCAGTCAGCCACACAACGACTGGAACATGCATTCAACATCGCCAGATATCAATTAGGCA
TAGAGAAACTACTCGATCCTGAAGATGTTGATACCACCTATCCAGATAAGAAGTCCATCTTAATGTACAT
CACATCACTCTTCCAAGTTTTGCCTCAACAAGTGAGCATCGAAGCCATCCAGGAAGTGGAAATGTTGCCA
AGGCCACCTAAAGTGACTAAAGAAGAACATTTTCAGTTACATCATCAAATGCACTATTCTCAACAGATCA
CGGTCAGTCTAGCACAGGGATATGAGAGAACTTCTTCCCCTAAGCCTCGATTCAAGAGCTATGCCTACAC
ACAGGCTGCTTATGTCACCACCTCTGACCCTACACGGAGCCCATTTCCTTCACAGCATTTGGAAGCTCCT
GAAGACAAGTCATTTGGCAGTTCATTGATGGAGAGTGAAGTAAACCTGGACCGTTATCAAACAGCTTTAG
AAGAAGTATTATCGTGGCTTCTTTCTGCTGAGGACACATTGCAAGCACAAGGAGAGATTTCTAATGATGT
GGAAGTGGTGAAAGACCAGTTTCATACTCATGAGGGGTACATGATGGATTTGACAGCCCATCAGGGCCGG
GTTGGTAATATTCTACAATTGGGAAGTAAGCTGATTGGAACAGGAAAATTATCAGAAGATGAAGAAACTG
AAGTACAAGAGCAGATGAATCTCCTAAATTCAAGATGGGAATGCCTCAGGGTAGCTAGCATGGAAAAACA
AAGCAATTTACATAGAGTTTTAATGGATCTCCAGAATCAGAAACTGAAAGAGTTGAATGACTGGCTAACA
AAAACAGAAGAAAGAACAAGGAAAATGGAGGAAGAGCCTCTTGGACCTGATCTTGAAGACCTAAAACGCC
AAGTACAACAACATAAGGTGCTTCAAGAAGATCTAGAACAAGAACAAGTCAGGGTCAATTCTCTCACTCA
CATGGTGGTGGTAGTTGATGAATCTAGTGGAGATCACGCAACTGCTGCTTTGGAAGAACAACTTAAGGTA
TTGGGAGATCGATGGGCAAACATCTGTAGATGGACAGAAGACCGCTGGGTTCTTTTACAAGACATCCTTC
TCAAATGGCAACGTCTTACTGAAGAACAGTGCCTTTTTAGTGCATGGCTTTCAGAAAAAGAAGATGCAGT
GAACAAGATTCACACAACTGGCTTTAAAGATCAAAATGAAATGTTATCAAGTCTTCAAAAACTGGCCGTT
TTAAAAGCGGATCTAGAAAAGAAAAAGCAATCCATGGGCAAACTGTATTCACTCAAACAAGATCTTCTTT
CAACACTGAAGAATAAGTCAGTGACCCAGAAGACGGAAGCATGGCTGGATAACTTTGCCCGGTGTTGGGA
TAATTTAGTCCAAAAACTTGAAAAGAGTACAGCACAGATTTCACAGGCTGTCACCACCACTCAGCCATCA
CTAACACAGACAACTGTAATGGAAACAGTAACTACGGTGACCACAAGGGAACAGATCCTGGTAAAGCATG
CTCAAGAGGAACTTCCACCACCACCTCCCCAAAAGAAGAGGCAGATTACTGTGGATTCTGAAATTAGGAA
AAGGTTGGATGTTGATATAACTGAACTTCACAGCTGGATTACTCGCTCAGAAGCTGTGTTGCAGAGTCCT
GAATTTGCAATCTTTCGGAAGGAAGGCAACTTCTCAGACTTAAAAGAAAAAGTCAATGCCATAGAGCGAG
AAAAAGCTGAGAAGTTCAGAAAACTGCAAGATGCCAGCAGATCAGCTCAGGCCCTGGTGGAACAGATGGT
GAATGAGGGTGTTAATGCAGATAGCATCAAACAAGCCTCAGAACAACTGAACAGCCGGTGGATCGAATTC
TGCCAGTTGCTAAGTGAGAGACTTAACTGGCTGGAGTATCAGAACAACATCATCGCTTTCTATAATCAGC
TACAACAATTGGAGCAGATGACAACTACTGCTGAAAACTGGTTGAAAATCCAACCCACCACCCCATCAGA
GCCAACAGCAATTAAAAGTCAGTTAAAAATTTGTAAGGATGAAGTCAACCGGCTATCAGGTCTTCAACCT
CAAATTGAACGATTAAAAATTCAAAGCATAGCCCTGAAAGAGAAAGGACAAGGACCCATGTTCCTGGATG
CAGACTTTGTGGCCTTTACAAATCATTTTAAGCAAGTCTTTTCTGATGTGCAGGCCAGAGAGAAAGAGCT
ACAGACAATTTTTGACACTTTGCCACCAATGCGCTATCAGGAGACCATGAGTGCCATCAGGACATGGGTC
CAGCAGTCAGAAACCAAACTCTCCATACCTCAACTTAGTGTCACCGACTATGAAATCATGGAGCAGAGAC
TCGGGGAATTGCAGGCTTTACAAAGTTCTCTGCAAGAGCAACAAAGTGGCCTATACTATCTCAGCACCAC
TGTGAAAGAGATGTCGAAGAAAGCGCCCTCTGAAATTAGCCGGAAATATCAATCAGAATTTGAAGAAATT
GAGGGACGCTGGAAGAAGCTCTCCTCCCAGCTGGTTGAGCATTGTCAAAAGCTAGAGGAGCAAATGAATA
AACTCCGAAAAATTCAGAATCACATACAAACCCTGAAGAAATGGATGGCTGAAGTTGATGTTTTTCTGAA
GGAGGAATGGCCTGCCCTTGGGGATTCAGAAATTCTAAAAAAGCAGCTGAAACAGTGCAGACTTTTAGTC
AGTGATATTCAGACAATTCAGCCCAGTCTAAACAGTGTCAATGAAGGTGGGCAGAAGATAAAGAATGAAG
CAGAGCCAGAGTTTGCTTCGAGACTTGAGACAGAACTCAAAGAACTTAACACTCAGTGGGATCACATGTG
CCAACAGGTCTATGCCAGAAAGGAGGCCTTGAAGGGAGGTTTGGAGAAAACTGTAAGCCTCCAGAAAGAT
CTATCAGAGATGCACGAATGGATGACACAAGCTGAAGAAGAGTATCTTGAGAGAGATTTTGAATATAAAA
CTCCAGATGAATTACAGAAAGCAGTTGAAGAGATGAAGAGAGCTAAAGAAGAGGCCCAACAAAAAGAAGC
GAAAGTGAAACTCCTTACTGAGTCTGTAAATAGTGTCATAGCTCAAGCTCCACCTGTAGCACAAGAGGCC
TTAAAAAAGGAACTTGAAACTCTAACCACCAACTACCAGTGGCTCTGCACTAGGCTGAATGGGAAATGCA
AGACTTTGGAAGAAGTTTGGGCATGTTGGCATGAGTTATTGTCATACTTGGAGAAAGCAAACAAGTGGCT
AAATGAAGTAGAATTTAAACTTAAAACCACTGAAAACATTCCTGGCGGAGCTGAGGAAATCTCTGAGGTG
CTAGATTCACTTGAAAATTTGATGCGACATTCAGAGGATAACCCAAATCAGATTCGCATATTGGCACAGA
CCCTAACAGATGGCGGAGTCATGGATGAGCTAATCAATGAGGAACTTGAGACATTTAATTCTCGTTGGAG
GGAACTACATGAAGAGGCTGTAAGGAGGCAAAAGTTGCTTGAACAGAGCATCCAGTCTGCCCAGGAGACT
GAAAAATCCTTACACTTAATCCAGGAGTCCCTCACATTCATTGACAAGCAGTTGGCAGCTTATATTGCAG
ACAAGGTGGACGCAGCTCAAATGCCTCAGGAAGCCCAGAAAATCCAATCTGATTTGACAAGTCATGAGAT
CAGTTTAGAAGAAATGAAGAAACATAATCAGGGGAAGGAGGCTGCCCAAAGAGTCCTGTCTCAGATTGAT
GTTGCACAGAAAAAATTACAAGATGTCTCCATGAAGTTTCGATTATTCCAGAAACCAGCCAATTTTGAGC
AGCGTCTACAAGAAAGTAAGATGATTTTAGATGAAGTGAAGATGCACTTGCCTGCATTGGAAACAAAGAG
TGTGGAACAGGAAGTAGTACAGTCACAGCTAAATCATTGTGTGAACTTGTATAAAAGTCTGAGTGAAGTG
AAGTCTGAAGTGGAAATGGTGATAAAGACTGGACGTCAGATTGTACAGAAAAAGCAGACGGAAAATCCCA
AAGAACTTGATGAAAGAGTAACAGCTTTGAAATTGCATTATAATGAGCTGGGAGCAAAGGTAACAGAAAG
AAAGCAACAGTTGGAGAAATGCTTGAAATTGTCCCGTAAGATGCGAAAGGAAATGAATGTCTTGACAGAA
TGGCTGGCAGCTACAGATATGGAATTGACAAAGAGATCAGCAGTTGAAGGAATGCCTAGTAATTTGGATT
CTGAAGTTGCCTGGGGAAAGGCTACTCAAAAAGAGATTGAGAAACAGAAGGTGCACCTGAAGAGTATCAC
AGAGGTAGGAGAGGCCTTGAAAACAGTTTTGGGCAAGAAGGAGACGTTGGTGGAAGATAAACTCAGTCTT
CTGAATAGTAATTGGATAGCTGTCACCTCCCGAGCAGAAGAGTGGTTAAATCTTTTGTTGGAATACCAGA
AACACATGGAAACTTTTGACCAGAATGTGGACCACATCACAAAGTGGATCATTCAGGCTGACACACTTTT
GGATGAATCAGAGAAAAAGAAACCCCAGCAAAAAGAAGACGTGCTTAAGCGTTTAAAGGCAGAACTGAAT
GACATACGCCCAAAGGTGGACTCTACACGTGACCAAGCAGCAAACTTGATGGCAAACCACGGTGACCACT
GCAGGAAATTAGTAGAGCCCCAAATCTCAGAGCTCAACCATCGATTTGCAGCCATTTCACACAGAATTAA
GACTGGAAAGGCCTCCATTCCTTTGAAGGAATTGGAGCAGTTTAACTCAGATATACAAAAATTGCTTGAA
CCACTGGAGGCTGAAATTCAGCAGGGGGTGAATCTGAAAGAGGAAGACTTCAATAAAGATATGAATGAAG
ACAATGAGGGTACTGTAAAAGAATTGTTGCAAAGAGGAGACAACTTACAACAAAGAATCACAGATGAGAG
AAAGCGAGAGGAAATAAAGATAAAACAGCAGCTGTTACAGACAAAACATAATGCTCTCAAGGATTTGAGG
TCTCAAAGAAGAAAAAAGGCTCTAGAAATTTCTCATCAGTGGTATCAGTACAAGAGGCAGGCTGATGATC
TCCTGAAATGCTTGGATGACATTGAAAAAAAATTAGCCAGCCTACCTGAGCCCAGAGATGAAAGGAAAAT
AAAGGAAATTGATCGGGAATTGCAGAAGAAGAAAGAGGAGCTGAATGCAGTGCGTAGGCAAGCTGAGGGC
TTGTCTGAGGATGGGGCCGCAATGGCAGTGGAGCCAACTCAGATCCAGCTCAGCAAGCGCTGGCGGGAAA
TTGAGAGCAAATTTGCTCAGTTTCGAAGACTCAACTTTGCACAAATTCACACTGTCCGTGAAGAAACGAT
GATGGTGATGACTGAAGACATGCCTTTGGAAATTTCTTATGTGCCTTCTACTTATTTGACTGAAATCACT
CATGTCTCACAAGCCCTATTAGAAGTGGAACAACTTCTCAATGCTCCTGACCTCTGTGCTAAGGACTTTG
AAGATCTCTTTAAGCAAGAGGAGTCTCTGAAGAATATAAAAGATAGTCTACAACAAAGCTCAGGTCGGAT
TGACATTATTCATAGCAAGAAGACAGCAGCATTGCAAAGTGCAACGCCTGTGGAAAGGGTGAAGCTACAG
GAAGCTCTCTCCCAGCTTGATTTCCAATGGGAAAAAGTTAACAAAATGTACAAGGACCGACAAGGGCGAT
TTGACAGATCTGTTGAGAAATGGCGGCGTTTTCATTATGATATAAAGATATTTAATCAGTGGCTAACAGA
AGCTGAACAGTTTCTCAGAAAGACACAAATTCCTGAGAATTGGGAACATGCTAAATACAAATGGTATCTT
AAGGAACTCCAGGATGGCATTGGGCAGCGGCAAACTGTTGTCAGAACATTGAATGCAACTGGGGAAGAAA
TAATTCAGCAATCCTCAAAAACAGATGCCAGTATTCTACAGGAAAAATTGGGAAGCCTGAATCTGCGGTG
GCAGGAGGTCTGCAAACAGCTGTCAGACAGAAAAAAGAGGCTAGAAGAACAAAAGAATATCTTGTCAGAA
TTTCAAAGAGATTTAAATGAATTTGTTTTATGGTTGGAGGAAGCAGATAACATTGCTAGTATCCCACTTG
AACCTGGAAAAGAGCAGCAACTAAAAGAAAAGCTTGAGCAAGTCAAGTTACTGGTGGAAGAGTTGCCCCT
GCGCCAGGGCCGAATTCTCAAACAATTAAATGAAACTGGAGGACCCGTGCTTGTAAGTGCTCCCATAAGC
CCAGAAGAGCAAGATAAACTTGAAAATAAGCTCAAGCAGACAAATCTCCAGTGGATAAAGGTTTCCAGAG
CTTTACCTGAGAAACAAGGAGAAATTGAAGCTCAAATAAAAGACCTTGGGCAGCTTGAAAAAAAGCTTGA
AGACCTTGAAGAGCAGTTAAATCATCTGCTGCTGTGGTTATCTCCTATTAGGAATCAGTTGGAAATTTAT
AACCAACCAAACCAAGAAGGACCATTTGACGTTAAGGAAACTGAAATAGCAGTTCAAGCTAAACAACCGG
ATGTGGAAGAGATTTTGTCTAAAGGGCAGCATTTGTACAAGGAAAAACCAGCCACTCAGCCAGTGAAGAG
GAAGTTAGAAGATCTGAGCTCTGAGTGGAAGGCGGTAAACCGTTTACTTCAAGAGCTGAGGGCAAAGCAG
CCTGACCTAGCTCCTGGACTGACCACTATTGGAGCCTCTCCTACTCAGACTGTTACTCTGGTGACACAAC
CTGTGGTTACTAAGGAAACTGCCATCTCCAAACTAGAAATGCCATCTTCCTTGATGTTGGAGGTACCTGC
TCTGGCAGATTTCAACCGGGCTTGGACAGAACTTACCGACTGGCTTTCTCTGCTTGATCAAGTTATAAAA
TCACAGAGGGTGATGGTGGGTGACCTTGAGGATATCAACGAGATGATCATCAAGCAGAAGGCGACAATGC
AGGATTTGGAACAGAGGCGTCCCCAGTTGGAAGAACTCATTACCGCTGCCCAAAATTTGAAAAACAAGAC
CAGCAATCAAGAGGCTAGAACAATCATTACGGATCGAATTGAAAGAATTCAGAATCAGTGGGATGAAGTA
CAAGAACACCTTCAGAACCGGAGGCAACAGTTGAATGAAATGTTAAAGGATTCAACACAATGGCTGGAAG
CTAAGGAAGAAGCTGAGCAGGTCTTAGGACAGGCCAGAGCCAAGCTTGAGTCATGGAAGGAGGGTCCCTA
TACAGTAGATGCAATCCAAAAGAAAATCACAGAAACCAAGCAGTTGGCCAAAGACCTCCGCCAGTGGCAG
ACAAATGTAGATGTGGCAAATGACTTGGCCCTGAAACTTCTCCGGGATTATTCTGCAGATGATACCAGAA
AAGTCCACATGATAACAGAGAATATCAATGCCTCTTGGAGAAGCATTCATAAAAGGGTGAGTGAGCGAGA
GGCTGCTTTGGAAGAAACTCATAGATTACTGCAACAGTTCCCCCTGGACCTGGAAAAGTTTCTTGCCTGG
CTTACAGAAGCTGAAACAACTGCCAATGTCCTACAGGATGCTACCCGTAAGGAAAGGCTCCTAGAAGACT
CCAAGGGAGTAAAAGAGCTGATGAAACAATGGCAAGACCTCCAAGGTGAAATTGAAGCTCACACAGATGT
TTATCACAACCTGGGTGAAAACAGCCAAAAAATCCTGAGATCCCTGGAAGGTTCCGATGATGCAGTCCTG
TTACAAAGACGTTTGGATAACATGAACTTCAAGTGGAGTGAACTTCGGAAAAAGTCTCTCAACATTAGGT
CCCATTTGGAAGCCAGTTCTGACCAGTGGAAGCGTCTGCACCTTTCTCTGCAGGAACTTCTGGTGTGGCT
ACAGCTGAAAGATGATGAATTAAGCCGGCAGGCACCTATTGGAGGCGACTTTCCAGCAGTTCAGAAGCAG
AACGATGTACATAGGGCCTTCAAGAGGGAATTGAAAACTAAAGAACCTGTAATCATGAGTATTCTTGAGA
CTGTACGAATATTTCTGACAGAGCAGCCTTTGGAAGGACTAGAGAAACCCTACCAGGAGCCCAGAGAGCT
GCCTCCTGAGGAGAGAGCCCAGAATGTCACTCGGCTTCTACGAAAGCAGGCTGAGGAGGTCAATACTGAG
TGGGAAAAATTGAACCTGCACTCCGCTGACTGGCAGAGAAAAATAGATGAGACCCTTGAAAGACTCCAGG
AACTTCAAGAGGCCACGGATGAGCTGGACCTCAAGCTGCGCCAAGCTGAGGTGATCAAGGGATCCTGGCA
GCCCGTGGGCGATCTCCTCATTGACTCTCTCCAAGATCACCTCGAGAAAGTCAAGGCACTTCGAGGAGAA
ATTGCGCCTCTGAAAGAGAACGTGAGCCACGTCAATGACCTTGCTCGCCAGCTTACCACTTTGGGCATTC
AGCTCTCACCGTATAACCTCAGCACTCTGGAAGACCTGAACACCAGATGGAAGCTTCTGCAGGTGGCCGT
CGAGGACCGAGTCAGGCAGCTGCATGAAGCCCACAGGGACTTTGGTCCAGCATCTCAGCACTTTCTTTCC
ACGTCTGTCCAGGGTCCCTGGGAGAGAGCCATCTCGCCAAACAAAGTGCCCTACTATATCAACCACGAGA
CTCAAACAACTTGCTGGGACCATCCCAAAATGACAGAGCTCTACCAGTCTTTAGCTGACCTGAATAATGT
CAGATTCTCAGCTTATAGGACTGCCATGAAACTCCGAAGACTGCAGAAGGCCCTTTGCTTGGATCTCTTG
AGCCTGTCAGCTGCATGTGATGCCTTGGACCAGCACAACCTCAAGCAAAATGACCAGCCCATGGATATCC
TGCAGATTATTAATTGTTTGACCACTATTTATGACCGCCTGGAGCAAGAGCACAACAATTTGGTCAACGT
CCCTCTCTGCGTGGATATGTGTCTGAACTGGCTGCTGAATGTTTATGATACGGGACGAACAGGGAGGATC
CGTGTCCTGTCTTTTAAAACTGGCATCATTTCCCTGTGTAAAGCACATTTGGAAGACAAGTACAGATACC
TTTTCAAGCAAGTGGCAAGTTCAACAGGATTTTGTGACCAGCGCAGGCTGGGCCTCCTTCTGCATGATTC
TATCCAAATTCCAAGACAGTTGGGTGAAGTTGCATCCTTTGGGGGCAGTAACATTGAGCCAAGTGTCCGG
AGCTGCTTCCAATTTGCTAATAATAAGCCAGAGATCGAAGCGGCCCTCTTCCTAGACTGGATGAGACTGG
AACCCCAGTCCATGGTGTGGCTGCCCGTCCTGCACAGAGTGGCTGCTGCAGAAACTGCCAAGCATCAGGC
CAAATGTAACATCTGCAAAGAGTGTCCAATCATTGGATTCAGGTACAGGAGTCTAAAGCACTTTAATTAT
GACATCTGCCAAAGCTGCTTTTTTTCTGGTCGAGTTGCAAAAGGCCATAAAATGCACTATCCCATGGTGG
AATATTGCACTCCGACTACATCAGGAGAAGATGTTCGAGACTTTGCCAAGGTACTAAAAAACAAATTTCG
AACCAAAAGGTATTTTGCGAAGCATCCCCGAATGGGCTACCTGCCAGTGCAGACTGTCTTAGAGGGGGAC
AACATGGAAACTCCCGTTACTCTGATCAACTTCTGGCCAGTAGATTCTGCGCCTGCCTCGTCCCCTCAGC
TTTCACACGATGATACTCATTCACGCATTGAACATTATGCTAGCAGGCTAGCAGAAATGGAAAACAGCAA
TGGATCTTATCTAAATGATAGCATCTCTCCTAATGAGAGCATAGATGATGAACATTTGTTAATCCAGCAT
TACTGCCAAAGTTTGAACCAGGACTCCCCCCTGAGCCAGCCTCGTAGTCCTGCCCAGATCTTGATTTCCT
TAGAGAGTGAGGAAAGAGGGGAGCTAGAGAGAATCCTAGCAGATCTTGAGGAAGAAAACAGGAATCTGCA
AGCAGAATATGACCGTCTAAAGCAGCAGCACGAACATAAAGGCCTGTCCCCACTGCCGTCCCCTCCTGAA
ATGATGCCCACCTCTCCCCAGAGTCCCCGGGATGCTGAGCTCATTGCTGAGGCCAAGCTACTGCGTCAAC
ACAAAGGCCGCCTGGAAGCCAGGATGCAAATCCTGGAAGACCACAATAAACAGCTGGAGTCACAGTTACA
CAGGCTAAGGCAGCTGCTGGAGCAACCCCAGGCAGAGGCCAAAGTGAATGGCACAACGGTGTCCTCTCCT
TCTACCTCTCTACAGAGGTCCGACAGCAGTCAGCCTATGCTGCTCCGAGTGGTTGGCAGTCAAACTTCGG
ACTCCATGGGTAAGTAGAGGGCTGGGCTGGGCTGTGGGGGGTGTGGGGTGCGGGACTGGGCAGTCTGGGA
GTCCCTCTCACCACTTTTCTTACCTTTCTAGGTGAGGAAGATCTTCTCAGTCCTCCCCAGGACACAAGCA
CAGGGTTAGAGGAGGTGATGGAGCAACTCAACAACTCCTTCCCTAGTTCAAGAGGAAGAAATACCCCTGG
AAAGCCAATGAGAGAGGACACAATGGGATCCGGTGCCACGAACTTCTCTCTGTTAAAGCAAGCAGGAGAT
GTGGAAGAAAACCCCGGTCCTATGGAAGACGCCAAAAACATAAAGAAAGGCCCGGCGCCATTCTATCCGC
TGGAAGATGGAACCGCTGGAGAGCAACTGCATAAGGCTATGAAGAGATACGCCCTGGTTCCTGGAACAAT
TGCTTTTACAGATGCACATATCGAGGTGGACATCACTTACGCTGAGTACTTCGAAATGTCCGTTCGGTTG
GCAGAAGCTATGAAACGATATGGGCTGAATACAAATCACAGAATCGTCGTATGCAGTGAAAACTCTCTTC
AATTCTTTATGCCGGTGTTGGGCGCGTTATTTATCGGAGTTGCAGTTGCGCCCGCGAACGACATTTATAA
TGAACGTGAATTGCTCAACAGTATGGGCATTTCGCAGCCTACCGTGGTGTTCGTTTCCAAAAAGGGGTTG
CAAAAAATTTTGAACGTGCAAAAAAAGCTCCCAATCATCCAAAAAATTATTATCATGGATTCTAAAACGG
ATTACCAGGGATTTCAGTCGATGTACACGTTCGTCACATCTCATCTACCTCCCGGTTTTAATGAATACGA
TTTTGTGCCAGAGTCCTTCGATAGGGACAAGACAATTGCACTGATCATGAACTCCTCTGGATCTACTGGT
CTGCCTAAAGGTGTCGCTCTGCCTCATAGAACTGCCTGCGTGAGATTCTCGCATGCCAGAGATCCTATTT
TTGGCAATCAAATCATTCCGGATACTGCGATTTTAAGTGTTGTTCCATTCCATCACGGTTTTGGAATGTT
TACTACACTCGGATATTTGATATGTGGATTTCGAGTCGTCTTAATGTATAGATTTGAAGAAGAGCTGTTT
CTGAGGAGCCTTCAGGATTACAAGATTCAAAGTGCGCTGCTGGTGCCAACCCTATTCTCCTTCTTCGCCA
AAAGCACTCTGATTGACAAATACGATTTATCTAATTTACACGAAATTGCTTCTGGTGGCGCTCCCCTCTC
TAAGGAAGTCGGGGAAGCGGTTGCCAAGAGGTTCCATCTGCCAGGTATCAGGCAAGGATATGGGCTCACT
GAGACTACATCAGCTATTCTGATTACACCCGAGGGGGATGATAAACCGGGCGCGGTCGGTAAAGTTGTTC
CATTTTTTGAAGCGAAGGTTGTGGATCTGGATACCGGGAAAACGCTGGGCGTTAATCAAAGAGGCGAACT
GTGTGTGAGAGGTCCTATGATTATGTCCGGTTATGTAAACAATCCGGAAGCGACCAACGCCTTGATTGAC
AAGGATGGATGGCTACATTCTGGAGACATAGCTTACTGGGACGAAGACGAACACTTCTTCATCGTTGACC
GCCTGAAGTCTCTGATTAAGTACAAAGGCTATCAGGTGGCTCCCGCTGAATTGGAATCCATCTTGCTCCA
ACACCCCAACATCTTCGACGCAGGTGTCGCAGGTCTTCCCGACGATGACGCCGGTGAACTTCCCGCCGCC
GTTGTTGTTTTGGAGCACGGAAAGACGATGACGGAAAAAGAGATCGTGGATTACGTCGCCAGTCAAGTAA
CAACCGCGAAAAAGTTGCGCGGAGGAGTTGTGTTTGTGGACGAAGTACCGAAAGGTCTTACCGGAAAACT
CGACGCAAGAAAAATCAGAGAGATCCTCATAAAGGCCAAGAAGGGCGGAAAGATCGCCGTGGGATCCGGT
GCCACGAACTTCTCTCTGTTAAAGCAAGCAGGAGATGTGGAAGAAAACCCCGGTCCTATGGTGAGCAAGG
GCGAGGAGGATAACATGGCCATCATCAAGGAGTTCATGCGCTTCAAGGTGCACATGGAGGGCTCCGTGAA
CGGCCACGAGTTCGAGATCGAGGGCGAGGGCGAGGGCCGCCCCTACGAGGGCACCCAGACCGCCAAGCTG
AAGGTGACCAAGGGTGGCCCCCTGCCCTTCGCCTGGGACATCCTGTCCCCTCAGTTCATGTACGGCTCCA
AGGCCTACGTGAAGCACCCCGCCGACATCCCCGACTACTTGAAGCTGTCCTTCCCCGAGGGCTTCAAGTG
GGAGCGCGTGATGAACTTCGAGGACGGCGGCGTGGTGACCGTGACCCAGGACTCCTCCCTGCAGGACGGC
GAGTTCATCTACAAGGTGAAGCTGCGCGGCACCAACTTCCCCTCCGACGGCCCCGTAATGCAGAAGAAGA
CCATGGGCTGGGAGGCCTCCTCCGAGCGGATGTACCCCGAGGACGGCGCCCTGAAGGGCGAGATCAAGCA
GAGGCTGAAGCTGAAGGACGGCGGCCACTACGACGCTGAGGTCAAGACCACCTACAAGGCCAAGAAGCCC
GTGCAGCTGCCCGGCGCCTACAACGTCAACATCAAGTTGGACATCACCTCCCACAACGAGGACTACACCA
TCGTGGAACAGTACGAACGCGCCGAGGGCCGCCACTCCACCGGCGGCATGGACGAGCTGTACAAGTAAAT
CGATAATCAACCTCTGGATTACAAAATTTGTGAAAGATTGACTGGTATTCTTAACTATGTTGCTCCTTTT
ACGCTATGTGGATACGCTGCTTTAATGCCTTTGTATCATGCTATTGCTTCCCGTATGGCTTTCATTTTCT
CCTCCTTGTATAAATCCTGGTTGCTGTCTCTTTATGAGGAGTTGTGGCCCGTTGTCAGGCAACGTGGCGT
GGTGTGCACTGTGTTTGCTGACGCAACCCCCACTGGTTGGGGCATTGCCACCACCTGTCAGCTCCTTTCC
GGGACTTTCGCTTTCCCCCTCCCTATTGCCACGGCGGAACTCATCGCCGCCTGCCTTGCCCGCTGCTGGA
CAGGGGCTCGGCTGTTGGGCACTGACAATTCCGTGGTGTTGTCGGGGAAATCATCGTCCTTTCCTTGGCT
GCTCGCCTGTGTTGCCACCTGGATTCTGCGCGGGACGTCCTTCTGCTACGTCCCTTCGGCCCTCAATCCA
GCGGACCTTCCTTCCCGCGGCCTGCTGCCGGCTCTGCGGCCTCTTCCGCGTCTTCGCCTTCGCCCTCAGA
CGAGTCGGATCTCCCTTTGGGCCGCCTCCCCGCATCGATACTCGAGCCCTCGACTGTGCCTTCTAGTTGC
CAGCCATCTGTTGTTTGCCCCTCCCCCGTGCCTTCCTTGACCCTGGAAGGTGCCACTCCCACTGTCCTTT
CCTAATAAAATGAGGAAATTGCATCGCATTGTCTGAGTAGGTGTCATTCTATTCTGGGGGGTGGGGTGGG
GCAGGACAGCAAGGGGGAGGATTGGGAAGACAATAGCAGGCATGCTGGGGATGCGGTGGGCTCTATGGGG
CGCGCGAAACCGGTGAAAAACCGCTCAGCGGCGCCCGCACCCAAACGAAAACACCCCCGGCCCAAGCGGA
CCGGGGGTGTCGCGTGAAATGGATCAGTGAGCGTGGCCGTGGTGGTGGCCGTGGCCGTGCTCGTCCTCGT
CGGCCGGCTTGTCGACGACGGCGGTCTCCGTCGTCAGGATCATCCGGGCCACCGAGGCGGCGTTGAGAAC
AGCCGAGCGGGTCACCTTGGCCGGATCGACGACGCCGGCGGAGACCAGATCACCGAACTCCAGCGTGGCG
GCGTTGAAGCCCTGCCCCTTGGGAAGTTCGGAGATTAATTAACCGTTTAAATTGGGCGCGCCAAGGAAGC
TAGCAGGACAGCAAGCGAACCGGAATTGCCAGCTGGGGCGCCCTCTGGTAAGGTTGGGAAGCCCTGCAAA
GTAAACTGGATGGCTTTCTTGCCGCCAAGGATCTGATGGCGCAGGGGATCAAGCTCTGATCAAGAGACAG
GATGAGGATCGTTTCGCATGATTGAACAAGATGGATTGCACGCAGGTTCTCCGGCCGCTTGGGTGGAGAG
GCTATTCGGCTATGACTGGGCACAACAGACAATCGGCTGCTCTGATGCCGCCGTGTTCCGGCTGTCAGCG
CAGGGGCGCCCGGTTCTTTTTGTCAAGACCGACCTGTCCGGTGCCCTGAATGAACTGCAAGACGAGGCAG
CGCGGCTATCGTGGCTGGCCACGACGGGCGTTCCTTGCGCAGCTGTGCTCGACGTTGTCACTGAAGCGGG
AAGGGACTGGCTGCTATTGGGCGAAGTGCCGGGGCAGGATCTCCTGTCATCTCACCTTGCTCCTGCCGAG
AAAGTATCCATCATGGCTGATGCAATGCGGCGGCTGCATACGCTTGATCCGGCTACCTGCCCATTCGACC
ACCAAGCGAAACATCGCATCGAGCGAGCACGTACTCGGATGGAAGCCGGTCTTGTCGATCAGGATGATCT
GGACGAAGAGCATCAGGGGCTCGCGCCAGCCGAACTGTTCGCCAGGCTCAAGGCGAGCATGCCCGACGGC
GAGGATCTCGTCGTGACCCATGGCGATGCCTGCTTGCCGAATATCATGGTGGAAAATGGCCGCTTTTCTG
GATTCATCGACTGTGGCCGGCTGGGTGTGGCGGACCGCTATCAGGACATAGCGTTGGCTACCCGTGATAT
TGCTGAAGAGCTTGGCGGCGAATGGGCTGACCGCTTCCTCGTGCTTTACGGTATCGCCGCTCCCGATTCG
CAGCGCATCGCCTTCTATCGCCTTCTTGACGAGTTCTTCTGAATTATTAACGCTTACAATTTCCTGATGC
GGTATTTTCTCCTTACGCATCTGTGCGGTATTTCACACCGCATCAGGTGGCACTTTTCGGGGAAATGTGC
GCGGAACCCCTATTTGTTTATTTTTCTGCGATCGCATAAATGCTTCAATATAGCACGTGCTAAAACTTCA
TTTTTAATTTAAAAGGATCTAGGTGAAGATCCTTTTTGATAATCTCATGACCAAAATCCCTTAACGTGAG
TTTTCGTTCCACTGAGCGTCAGACCCCGTAGAAAAGATCAAAGGATCTTCTTGAGATCCTTTTTTTCTGC
GCGTAATCTGCTGCTTGCAAACAAAAAAACCACCGCTACCAGCGGTGGTTTGTTTGCCGGATCAAGAGCT
ACCAACTCTTTTTCCGAAGGTAACTGGCTTCAGCAGAGCGCAGATACCAAATACTGTCCTTCTAGTGTAG
CCGTAGTTAGGCCACCACTTCAAGAACTCTGTAGCACCGCCTACATACCTCGCTCTGCTAATCCTGTTAC
CAGTGGCTGCTGCCAGTGGCGATAAGTCGTGTCTTACCGGGTTGGACTCAAGACGATAGTTACCGGATAA
GGCGCAGCGGTCGGGCTGAACGGGGGGTTCGTGCACACAGCCCAGCTTGGAGCGAACGACCTACACCGAA
CTGAGATACCTACAGCGTGAGCTATGAGAAAGCGCCACGCTTCCCGAAGGGAGAAAGGCGGACAGGTATC
CGGTAAGCGGCAGGGTCGGAACAGGAGAGCGCACGAGGGAGCTTCCAGGGGGAAACGCCTGGTATCTTTA
TAGTCCTGTCGGGTTTCGCCACCTCTGACTTGAGCGTCGATTTTTGTGATGCTCGTCAGGGGGGCGGAGC
CTATGGAAAAACGCCAGCAACGCGGCCGCTTTTTACGGTTCCTGGGCTTTTGCTGGC
