Features (pLannotate 1.2.2; 19 found; start..end, strand, type, name):
      1..28      -  misc_feature   MCS (fragment): pBluescript multiple cloning site
     43..112     +  protein_bind   attB: attB site for the φC31 integrase (Groth et al., 2000) phage φC31 integrase
    316..344     -  polyA_signal   bGH poly(A) signal (fragment): bovine growth hormone polyadenylation signal
    402..705     +  enhancer       CMV enhancer: human cytomegalovirus immediate early enhancer
    707..984     +  promoter       chicken β-actin promoter: No description available
    985..1999    +  intron         chimeric intron: chimera between introns from chicken β-actin and rabbit β-globin
   2359..13098   +  CDS            DMD: DMD_HUMAN - Experimental evidence at protein level: Swiss-Prot protein existence level 1. Anchors the extracellular matrix to the cytoskeleton via F- actin. Ligand for dystroglycan. Component of the dystrophin-associated glycoprotein complex which accumulates at the neuromuscular junction (NMJ) and at a variety of synapses in the peripheral and central nervous systems and has a structural function in stabilizing the sarcolemma. Also implicated in signaling events and synaptic transmission. From Homo sapiens (Human).
  13332..13388   +  CDS            P2A: 2A peptide from porcine teschovirus-1 polyprotein Eukaryotic ribosomes fail to insert a peptide bond between the Gly and Pro residues, yielding separate polypeptides.
  13389..15038   +  CDS            luciferase: firefly luciferase; luc+; enhanced luc+ version of the luciferase gene
  15048..15104   +  CDS            P2A: 2A peptide from porcine teschovirus-1 polyprotein Eukaryotic ribosomes fail to insert a peptide bond between the Gly and Pro residues, yielding separate polypeptides.
  15105..15812   +  CDS            mCherry: mCherry is a basic (constitutively fluorescent) red fluorescent protein published in 2004, derived from Discosoma sp.. It is reported to be a very rapidly-maturing monomer with low acid sensitivity.
  15822..16410   +  misc_feature   WPRE: woodchuck hepatitis virus posttranscriptional regulatory element
  16431..16655   +  polyA_signal   bGH poly(A) signal: bovine growth hormone polyadenylation signal
  16790..16972   -  CDS            groL2 (fragment): CH602_MYCS2 - Also known as groEL2 From Mycolicibacterium smegmatis (strain ATCC 700084 / mc(2)155) (Mycobacterium smegmatis).
  16984..17133   +  CDS            tnpA (fragment): TN5P_ECOLX - Also known as tnp. Experimental evidence at protein level: Swiss-Prot protein existence level 1. Mediates transposition of transposon Tn5 by a 'cut and paste' mechanism. First, the monomeric transposase binds the 19 bp inverted DNA repeats flanking the transposon. Then, dimerization of the DNA- bound transposase creates a synaptic DNA complex. After nicking of the first DNA strand, excision of the transposon proceeds through a series of intermediates. The transposase then mediates the insertion of the transposon at a new site by strand transfer. The activity of the wild- type tran
  17165..17959   +  CDS            NeoR/KanR: aminoglycoside phosphotransferase from Tn5; aph(3')-II (or nptII); confers resistance to neomycin, kanamycin, and G418 (Geneticin®)
  17980..18030   -  misc_feature   bom (fragment): basis of mobility region from pBR322
  18057..18084   +  promoter       AmpR promoter (fragment): bla
  18248..18836   +  rep_origin     ori: high-copy-number ColE1/pMB1/pBR322/pUC origin of replication
>Addgene plasmid #88892 | p37-2iDMD-LR Sequencing Result | analyzer sequence | sequence record 254864
GGTACCGGGCCCCCCCTCGAGGTCGACGATGTAGGTCACGGTCTCGAAGCCGCGGTGCGGGTGCCAGGGC
GTGCCCTTGGGCTCCCCGGGCGCGTACTCCACCTCACCCATCTGGTCCATCATGATGAACGGGTCGAGGT
GGCGGTAGTTGATCCCGGCGAACGCGCGGCGCACCGGGAAGCCCTCGCCCTCGAAACCGCTGGGCGCGGT
GGTCACGGTGAGCACGGGACGTGCGACGGCGTCGGCGGGTGCGGATACGCGGGGCAGCGTCAGCGGGTTC
TCGACGGTCACGGCGGGCATGTCGACGGTATCGATCCATAGAGCCCACCGCATCCCCAGCATGCTTCATA
ATAGTAATCAATTACGGGGTCATTAGTTCATAGCCCATATATGGAGTTCCGCGTTACATAACTTACGGTA
AATGGCCCGCCTGGCTGACCGCCCAACGACCCCCGCCCATTGACGTCAATAATGACGTATGTTCCCATAG
TAACGCCAATAGGGACTTTCCATTGACGTCAATGGGTGGAGTATTTACGGTAAACTGCCCACTTGGCAGT
ACATCAAGTGTATCATATGCCAAGTACGCCCCCTATTGACGTCAATGACGGTAAATGGCCCGCCTGGCAT
TATGCCCAGTACATGACCTTATGGGACTTTCCTACTTGGCAGTACATCTACGTATTAGTCATCGCTATTA
CCATGGTCGAGGTGAGCCCCACGTTCTGCTTCACTCTCCCCATCTCCCCCCCCTCCCCACCCCCAATTTT
GTATTTATTTATTTTTTAATTATTTTGTGCAGCGATGGGGGCGGGGGGGGGGGGGGGGCGCGCGCCGGGG
GGGGGGGGGGGGGGGGGGGGGGGGGGGGGGGCGAGGCGGAGAGGTGCGGCGGCAGCCAATCAGAGCGGCG
CGCTCCGAAAGTTTCCTTTTATGGCGAGGCGGCGGCGGCGGCGGCCCTATAAAAAGCGAAGCGCGCGGCG
GGCGGGAGTCGCTGCGCGCTGCCTTCGCCCCGTGCCCCGCTCCGCCGCCGCCTCGCGCCGCCCGCCCCGG
CTCTGACTGACCGCGTTACTCCCACAGGTGAGCGGGCGGGACGGCCCTTCTCCTCCGGGCTGTAATTAGC
GCTTGGTTTAATGACGGCTTGTTTCTTTTCTGTGGCTGCGTGAAAGCCTTGAGGGGCTCCGGGAGGGCCC
TTTGTGCGGGGGGAGCGGCTCGGGGGGTGCGTGCGTGTGTGTGTGCGTGGGGAGCGCCGCGTGCGGCTCC
GCGCTGCCCGGCGGCTGTGAGCGCTGCGGGCGCGGCGCGGGGCTTTGTGCGCTCCGCAGTGTGCGCGAGG
GGAGCGCGGCCGGGGGCGGTGCCCCGCGGTGCGGGGGGGGCTGCGAGGGGAACAAAGGCTGCGTGCGGGG
TGTGTGCGTGGGGGGGTGAGCAGGGGGTGGGCGCGTCGGTCGGGCTGCAACCCCCCCTGCACCCCCCTCC
CCGAGTTGCTGAGCACGGCCCGGCTTCGGGTGCGGGGCTCCGTACGGGGCGTGGCGCGGGGCTCGCCGTG
CCGGGCGGGGGGTGGCGGCAGGTGGGGGTGCCGGGCGGGGCGGGGCCGCCTCGGGCCGGGGAGGGCTCGG
GGGAGGGGCGCGGCGGCCCCCGGAGCGCCGGCGGCTGTCGAGGCGCGGCGAGCCGCAGCCATTGCCTTTT
ATGGTAATCGTGCGAGAGGGCGCAGGGACTTCCTTTGTCCCAAATCTGTGCGGAGCCGAAATCTGGGAGG
CGCCGCCGCACCCCCTCTAGCGGGCGCGGGGCGAAGCGGTGCGGCGCCGGCAGGAAGGAAATGGGCGGGG
AGGGCCTTCGTGCGTCGCCGCGCCGCCGTCCCCTTCTCCCTCTCCAGCCTCGGGGCTGTCCGCGGGGGGA
CGGCTGCCTTCGGGGGGGACGGGGCAGGGCGGGGTTCGGCTTCTGGCGTGTGACCGGCGGCTCTAGAGCC
TCTGCTAACCATGTTCATGCCTTCTTCTTTTTCCTACAGCTCCTGGGCAACGTGCTGGTTATTGTGCTGT
CTCATCATTTTGGCAAAGAATTCCGCCACCATGCTTTGGTGGGAAGAAGTAGAGGACTGTTATGAAAGAG
AAGATGTTCAAAAGAAAACATTCACAAAATGGGTAAATGCACAATTTTCTAAGTTTGGGAAGCAGCATAT
TGAGAACCTCTTCAGTGACCTACAGGATGGGAGGCGCCTCCTAGACCTCCTCGAAGGCCTGACAGGGCAA
AAACTGGTATGTATCAAGCTTACAAGACAGCTTTAAGGAGACCAATAGAAACTGGGGCATGTGGAGACAG
AGAAGACTCTTGGGCCTCGAGGCTTCATTTTTTCTTTTTCTTTTTCAGCCAAAAGAAAAAGGATCCACAA
GAGTTCATGCCCTGAACAATGTCAACAAGGCACTGCGGGTTTTGCAGAACAATAATGTTGATTTAGTGAA
TATTGGAAGTACTGACATCGTAGATGGAAATCATAAACTGACTCTTGGTTTGATTTGGAATATAATCCTC
CACTGGCAGGTCAAAAATGTAATGAAAAATATCATGGCTGGATTGCAACAAACCAACAGTGAAAAGATTC
TCCTGAGCTGGGTCCGACAATCAACTCGTAATTATCCACAGGTTAATGTAATCAACTTCACCACCAGCTG
GTCTGATGGCCTGGCTTTGAATGCTCTCATCCATAGTCATAGGCCAGACCTATTTGACTGGAATAGTGTG
GTTTGCCAGCAGTCAGCCACACAACGACTGGAACATGCATTCAACATCGCCAGATATCAATTAGGCATAG
AGAAACTACTCGATCCTGAAGATGTTGATACCACCTATCCAGATAAGAAGTCCATCTTAATGTACATCAC
ATCACTCTTCCAAGTTTTGCCTCAACAAGTGAGCATCGAAGCCATCCAGGAAGTGGAAATGTTGCCAAGG
CCACCTAAAGTGACTAAAGAAGAACATTTTCAGTTACATCATCAAATGCACTATTCTCAACAGATCACGG
TCAGTCTAGCACAGGGATATGAGAGAACTTCTTCCCCTAAGCCTCGATTCAAGAGCTATGCCTACACACA
GGCTGCTTATGTCACCACCTCTGACCCTACACGGAGCCCATTTCCTTCACAGCATTTGGAAGCTCCTGAA
GACAAGTCATTTGGCAGTTCATTGATGGAGAGTGAAGTAAACCTGGACCGTTATCAAACAGCTTTAGAAG
AAGTATTATCGTGGCTTCTTTCTGCTGAGGACACATTGCAAGCACAAGGAGAGATTTCTAATGATGTGGA
AGTGGTGAAAGACCAGTTTCATACTCATGAGGGGTACATGATGGATTTGACAGCCCATCAGGGCCGGGTT
GGTAATATTCTACAATTGGGAAGTAAGCTGATTGGAACAGGAAAATTATCAGAAGATGAAGAAACTGAAG
TACAAGAGCAGATGAATCTCCTAAATTCAAGATGGGAATGCCTCAGGGTAGCTAGCATGGAAAAACAAAG
CAATTTACATAGAGTTTTAATGGATCTCCAGAATCAGAAACTGAAAGAGTTGAATGACTGGCTAACAAAA
ACAGAAGAAAGAACAAGGAAAATGGAGGAAGAGCCTCTTGGACCTGATCTTGAAGACCTAAAACGCCAAG
TACAACAACATAAGGTGCTTCAAGAAGATCTAGAACAAGAACAAGTCAGGGTCAATTCTCTCACTCACAT
GGTGGTGGTAGTTGATGAATCTAGTGGAGATCACGCAACTGCTGCTTTGGAAGAACAACTTAAGGTATTG
GGAGATCGATGGGCAAACATCTGTAGATGGACAGAAGACCGCTGGGTTCTTTTACAAGACATCCTTCTCA
AATGGCAACGTCTTACTGAAGAACAGTGCCTTTTTAGTGCATGGCTTTCAGAAAAAGAAGATGCAGTGAA
CAAGATTCACACAACTGGCTTTAAAGATCAAAATGAAATGTTATCAAGTCTTCAAAAACTGGCCGTTTTA
AAAGCGGATCTAGAAAAGAAAAAGCAATCCATGGGCAAACTGTATTCACTCAAACAAGATCTTCTTTCAA
CACTGAAGAATAAGTCAGTGACCCAGAAGACGGAAGCATGGCTGGATAACTTTGCCCGGTGTTGGGATAA
TTTAGTCCAAAAACTTGAAAAGAGTACAGCACAGATTTCACAGGCTGTCACCACCACTCAGCCATCACTA
ACACAGACAACTGTAATGGAAACAGTAACTACGGTGACCACAAGGGAACAGATCCTGGTAAAGCATGCTC
AAGAGGAACTTCCACCACCACCTCCCCAAAAGAAGAGGCAGATTACTGTGGATTCTGAAATTAGGAAAAG
GTTGGATGTTGATATAACTGAACTTCACAGCTGGATTACTCGCTCAGAAGCTGTGTTGCAGAGTCCTGAA
TTTGCAATCTTTCGGAAGGAAGGCAACTTCTCAGACTTAAAAGAAAAAGTCAATGCCATAGAGCGAGAAA
AAGCTGAGAAGTTCAGAAAACTGCAAGATGCCAGCAGATCAGCTCAGGCCCTGGTGGAACAGATGGTGAA
TGAGGGTGTTAATGCAGATAGCATCAAACAAGCCTCAGAACAACTGAACAGCCGGTGGATCGAATTCTGC
CAGTTGCTAAGTGAGAGACTTAACTGGCTGGAGTATCAGAACAACATCATCGCTTTCTATAATCAGCTAC
AACAATTGGAGCAGATGACAACTACTGCTGAAAACTGGTTGAAAATCCAACCCACCACCCCATCAGAGCC
AACAGCAATTAAAAGTCAGTTAAAAATTTGTAAGGATGAAGTCAACCGGCTATCAGGTCTTCAACCTCAA
ATTGAACGATTAAAAATTCAAAGCATAGCCCTGAAAGAGAAAGGACAAGGACCCATGTTCCTGGATGCAG
ACTTTGTGGCCTTTACAAATCATTTTAAGCAAGTCTTTTCTGATGTGCAGGCCAGAGAGAAAGAGCTACA
GACAATTTTTGACACTTTGCCACCAATGCGCTATCAGGAGACCATGAGTGCCATCAGGACATGGGTCCAG
CAGTCAGAAACCAAACTCTCCATACCTCAACTTAGTGTCACCGACTATGAAATCATGGAGCAGAGACTCG
GGGAATTGCAGGCTTTACAAAGTTCTCTGCAAGAGCAACAAAGTGGCCTATACTATCTCAGCACCACTGT
GAAAGAGATGTCGAAGAAAGCGCCCTCTGAAATTAGCCGGAAATATCAATCAGAATTTGAAGAAATTGAG
GGACGCTGGAAGAAGCTCTCCTCCCAGCTGGTTGAGCATTGTCAAAAGCTAGAGGAGCAAATGAATAAAC
TCCGAAAAATTCAGAATCACATACAAACCCTGAAGAAATGGATGGCTGAAGTTGATGTTTTTCTGAAGGA
GGAATGGCCTGCCCTTGGGGATTCAGAAATTCTAAAAAAGCAGCTGAAACAGTGCAGACTTTTAGTCAGT
GATATTCAGACAATTCAGCCCAGTCTAAACAGTGTCAATGAAGGTGGGCAGAAGATAAAGAATGAAGCAG
AGCCAGAGTTTGCTTCGAGACTTGAGACAGAACTCAAAGAACTTAACACTCAGTGGGATCACATGTGCCA
ACAGGTCTATGCCAGAAAGGAGGCCTTGAAGGGAGGTTTGGAGAAAACTGTAAGCCTCCAGAAAGATCTA
TCAGAGATGCACGAATGGATGACACAAGCTGAAGAAGAGTATCTTGAGAGAGATTTTGAATATAAAACTC
CAGATGAATTACAGAAAGCAGTTGAAGAGATGAAGAGAGCTAAAGAAGAGGCCCAACAAAAAGAAGCGAA
AGTGAAACTCCTTACTGAGTCTGTAAATAGTGTCATAGCTCAAGCTCCACCTGTAGCACAAGAGGCCTTA
AAAAAGGAACTTGAAACTCTAACCACCAACTACCAGTGGCTCTGCACTAGGCTGAATGGGAAATGCAAGA
CTTTGGAAGAAGTTTGGGCATGTTGGCATGAGTTATTGTCATACTTGGAGAAAGCAAACAAGTGGCTAAA
TGAAGTAGAATTTAAACTTAAAACCACTGAAAACATTCCTGGCGGAGCTGAGGAAATCTCTGAGGTGCTA
GATTCACTTGAAAATTTGATGCGACATTCAGAGGATAACCCAAATCAGATTCGCATATTGGCACAGACCC
TAACAGATGGCGGAGTCATGGATGAGCTAATCAATGAGGAACTTGAGACATTTAATTCTCGTTGGAGGGA
ACTACATGAAGAGGCTGTAAGGAGGCAAAAGTTGCTTGAACAGAGCATCCAGTCTGCCCAGGAGACTGAA
AAATCCTTACACTTAATCCAGGAGTCCCTCACATTCATTGACAAGCAGTTGGCAGCTTATATTGCAGACA
AGGTGGACGCAGCTCAAATGCCTCAGGAAGCCCAGAAAATCCAATCTGATTTGACAAGTCATGAGATCAG
TTTAGAAGAAATGAAGAAACATAATCAGGGGAAGGAGGCTGCCCAAAGAGTCCTGTCTCAGATTGATGTT
GCACAGAAAAAATTACAAGATGTCTCCATGAAGTTTCGATTATTCCAGAAACCAGCCAATTTTGAGCAGC
GTCTACAAGAAAGTAAGATGATTTTAGATGAAGTGAAGATGCACTTGCCTGCATTGGAAACAAAGAGTGT
GGAACAGGAAGTAGTACAGTCACAGCTAAATCATTGTGTGAACTTGTATAAAAGTCTGAGTGAAGTGAAG
TCTGAAGTGGAAATGGTGATAAAGACTGGACGTCAGATTGTACAGAAAAAGCAGACGGAAAATCCCAAAG
AACTTGATGAAAGAGTAACAGCTTTGAAATTGCATTATAATGAGCTGGGAGCAAAGGTAACAGAAAGAAA
GCAACAGTTGGAGAAATGCTTGAAATTGTCCCGTAAGATGCGAAAGGAAATGAATGTCTTGACAGAATGG
CTGGCAGCTACAGATATGGAATTGACAAAGAGATCAGCAGTTGAAGGAATGCCTAGTAATTTGGATTCTG
AAGTTGCCTGGGGAAAGGCTACTCAAAAAGAGATTGAGAAACAGAAGGTGCACCTGAAGAGTATCACAGA
GGTAGGAGAGGCCTTGAAAACAGTTTTGGGCAAGAAGGAGACGTTGGTGGAAGATAAACTCAGTCTTCTG
AATAGTAATTGGATAGCTGTCACCTCCCGAGCAGAAGAGTGGTTAAATCTTTTGTTGGAATACCAGAAAC
ACATGGAAACTTTTGACCAGAATGTGGACCACATCACAAAGTGGATCATTCAGGCTGACACACTTTTGGA
TGAATCAGAGAAAAAGAAACCCCAGCAAAAAGAAGACGTGCTTAAGCGTTTAAAGGCAGAACTGAATGAC
ATACGCCCAAAGGTGGACTCTACACGTGACCAAGCAGCAAACTTGATGGCAAACCACGGTGACCACTGCA
GGAAATTAGTAGAGCCCCAAATCTCAGAGCTCAACCATCGATTTGCAGCCATTTCACACAGAATTAAGAC
TGGAAAGGCCTCCATTCCTTTGAAGGAATTGGAGCAGTTTAACTCAGATATACAAAAATTGCTTGAACCA
CTGGAGGCTGAAATTCAGCAGGGGGTGAATCTGAAAGAGGAAGACTTCAATAAAGATATGAATGAAGACA
ATGAGGGTACTGTAAAAGAATTGTTGCAAAGAGGAGACAACTTACAACAAAGAATCACAGATGAGAGAAA
GCGAGAGGAAATAAAGATAAAACAGCAGCTGTTACAGACAAAACATAATGCTCTCAAGGATTTGAGGTCT
CAAAGAAGAAAAAAGGCTCTAGAAATTTCTCATCAGTGGTATCAGTACAAGAGGCAGGCTGATGATCTCC
TGAAATGCTTGGATGACATTGAAAAAAAATTAGCCAGCCTACCTGAGCCCAGAGATGAAAGGAAAATAAA
GGAAATTGATCGGGAATTGCAGAAGAAGAAAGAGGAGCTGAATGCAGTGCGTAGGCAAGCTGAGGGCTTG
TCTGAGGATGGGGCCGCAATGGCAGTGGAGCCAACTCAGATCCAGCTCAGCAAGCGCTGGCGGGAAATTG
AGAGCAAATTTGCTCAGTTTCGAAGACTCAACTTTGCACAAATTCACACTGTCCGTGAAGAAACGATGAT
GGTGATGACTGAAGACATGCCTTTGGAAATTTCTTATGTGCCTTCTACTTATTTGACTGAAATCACTCAT
GTCTCACAAGCCCTATTAGAAGTGGAACAACTTCTCAATGCTCCTGACCTCTGTGCTAAGGACTTTGAAG
ATCTCTTTAAGCAAGAGGAGTCTCTGAAGAATATAAAAGATAGTCTACAACAAAGCTCAGGTCGGATTGA
CATTATTCATAGCAAGAAGACAGCAGCATTGCAAAGTGCAACGCCTGTGGAAAGGGTGAAGCTACAGGAA
GCTCTCTCCCAGCTTGATTTCCAATGGGAAAAAGTTAACAAAATGTACAAGGACCGACAAGGGCGATTTG
ACAGATCTGTTGAGAAATGGCGGCGTTTTCATTATGATATAAAGATATTTAATCAGTGGCTAACAGAAGC
TGAACAGTTTCTCAGAAAGACACAAATTCCTGAGAATTGGGAACATGCTAAATACAAATGGTATCTTAAG
GAACTCCAGGATGGCATTGGGCAGCGGCAAACTGTTGTCAGAACATTGAATGCAACTGGGGAAGAAATAA
TTCAGCAATCCTCAAAAACAGATGCCAGTATTCTACAGGAAAAATTGGGAAGCCTGAATCTGCGGTGGCA
GGAGGTCTGCAAACAGCTGTCAGACAGAAAAAAGAGGCTAGAAGAACAAAAGAATATCTTGTCAGAATTT
CAAAGAGATTTAAATGAATTTGTTTTATGGTTGGAGGAAGCAGATAACATTGCTAGTATCCCACTTGAAC
CTGGAAAAGAGCAGCAACTAAAAGAAAAGCTTGAGCAAGTCAAGTTACTGGTGGAAGAGTTGCCCCTGCG
CCAGGGCCGAATTCTCAAACAATTAAATGAAACTGGAGGACCCGTGCTTGTAAGTGCTCCCATAAGCCCA
GAAGAGCAAGATAAACTTGAAAATAAGCTCAAGCAGACAAATCTCCAGTGGATAAAGGTTTCCAGAGCTT
TACCTGAGAAACAAGGAGAAATTGAAGCTCAAATAAAAGACCTTGGGCAGCTTGAAAAAAAGCTTGAAGA
CCTTGAAGAGCAGTTAAATCATCTGCTGCTGTGGTTATCTCCTATTAGGAATCAGTTGGAAATTTATAAC
CAACCAAACCAAGAAGGACCATTTGACGTTAAGGAAACTGAAATAGCAGTTCAAGCTAAACAACCGGATG
TGGAAGAGATTTTGTCTAAAGGGCAGCATTTGTACAAGGAAAAACCAGCCACTCAGCCAGTGAAGAGGAA
GTTAGAAGATCTGAGCTCTGAGTGGAAGGCGGTAAACCGTTTACTTCAAGAGCTGAGGGCAAAGCAGCCT
GACCTAGCTCCTGGACTGACCACTATTGGAGCCTCTCCTACTCAGACTGTTACTCTGGTGACACAACCTG
TGGTTACTAAGGAAACTGCCATCTCCAAACTAGAAATGCCATCTTCCTTGATGTTGGAGGTACCTGCTCT
GGCAGATTTCAACCGGGCTTGGACAGAACTTACCGACTGGCTTTCTCTGCTTGATCAAGTTATAAAATCA
CAGAGGGTGATGGTGGGTGACCTTGAGGATATCAACGAGATGATCATCAAGCAGAAGGCGACAATGCAGG
ATTTGGAACAGAGGCGTCCCCAGTTGGAAGAACTCATTACCGCTGCCCAAAATTTGAAAAACAAGACCAG
CAATCAAGAGGCTAGAACAATCATTACGGATCGAATTGAAAGAATTCAGAATCAGTGGGATGAAGTACAA
GAACACCTTCAGAACCGGAGGCAACAGTTGAATGAAATGTTAAAGGATTCAACACAATGGCTGGAAGCTA
AGGAAGAAGCTGAGCAGGTCTTAGGACAGGCCAGAGCCAAGCTTGAGTCATGGAAGGAGGGTCCCTATAC
AGTAGATGCAATCCAAAAGAAAATCACAGAAACCAAGCAGTTGGCCAAAGACCTCCGCCAGTGGCAGACA
AATGTAGATGTGGCAAATGACTTGGCCCTGAAACTTCTCCGGGATTATTCTGCAGATGATACCAGAAAAG
TCCACATGATAACAGAGAATATCAATGCCTCTTGGAGAAGCATTCATAAAAGGGTGAGTGAGCGAGAGGC
TGCTTTGGAAGAAACTCATAGATTACTGCAACAGTTCCCCCTGGACCTGGAAAAGTTTCTTGCCTGGCTT
ACAGAAGCTGAAACAACTGCCAATGTCCTACAGGATGCTACCCGTAAGGAAAGGCTCCTAGAAGACTCCA
AGGGAGTAAAAGAGCTGATGAAACAATGGCAAGACCTCCAAGGTGAAATTGAAGCTCACACAGATGTTTA
TCACAACCTGGGTGAAAACAGCCAAAAAATCCTGAGATCCCTGGAAGGTTCCGATGATGCAGTCCTGTTA
CAAAGACGTTTGGATAACATGAACTTCAAGTGGAGTGAACTTCGGAAAAAGTCTCTCAACATTAGGTCCC
ATTTGGAAGCCAGTTCTGACCAGTGGAAGCGTCTGCACCTTTCTCTGCAGGAACTTCTGGTGTGGCTACA
GCTGAAAGATGATGAATTAAGCCGGCAGGCACCTATTGGAGGCGACTTTCCAGCAGTTCAGAAGCAGAAC
GATGTACATAGGGCCTTCAAGAGGGAATTGAAAACTAAAGAACCTGTAATCATGAGTATTCTTGAGACTG
TACGAATATTTCTGACAGAGCAGCCTTTGGAAGGACTAGAGAAACCCTACCAGGAGCCCAGAGAGCTGCC
TCCTGAGGAGAGAGCCCAGAATGTCACTCGGCTTCTACGAAAGCAGGCTGAGGAGGTCAATACTGAGTGG
GAAAAATTGAACCTGCACTCCGCTGACTGGCAGAGAAAAATAGATGAGACCCTTGAAAGACTCCAGGAAC
TTCAAGAGGCCACGGATGAGCTGGACCTCAAGCTGCGCCAAGCTGAGGTGATCAAGGGATCCTGGCAGCC
CGTGGGCGATCTCCTCATTGACTCTCTCCAAGATCACCTCGAGAAAGTCAAGGCACTTCGAGGAGAAATT
GCGCCTCTGAAAGAGAACGTGAGCCACGTCAATGACCTTGCTCGCCAGCTTACCACTTTGGGCATTCAGC
TCTCACCGTATAACCTCAGCACTCTGGAAGACCTGAACACCAGATGGAAGCTTCTGCAGGTGGCCGTCGA
GGACCGAGTCAGGCAGCTGCATGAAGCCCACAGGGACTTTGGTCCAGCATCTCAGCACTTTCTTTCCACG
TCTGTCCAGGGTCCCTGGGAGAGAGCCATCTCGCCAAACAAAGTGCCCTACTATATCAACCACGAGACTC
AAACAACTTGCTGGGACCATCCCAAAATGACAGAGCTCTACCAGTCTTTAGCTGACCTGAATAATGTCAG
ATTCTCAGCTTATAGGACTGCCATGAAACTCCGAAGACTGCAGAAGGCCCTTTGCTTGGATCTCTTGAGC
CTGTCAGCTGCATGTGATGCCTTGGACCAGCACAACCTCAAGCAAAATGACCAGCCCATGGATATCCTGC
AGATTATTAATTGTTTGACCACTATTTATGACCGCCTGGAGCAAGAGCACAACAATTTGGTCAACGTCCC
TCTCTGCGTGGATATGTGTCTGAACTGGCTGCTGAATGTTTATGATACGGGACGAACAGGGAGGATCCGT
GTCCTGTCTTTTAAAACTGGCATCATTTCCCTGTGTAAAGCACATTTGGAAGACAAGTACAGATACCTTT
TCAAGCAAGTGGCAAGTTCAACAGGATTTTGTGACCAGCGCAGGCTGGGCCTCCTTCTGCATGATTCTAT
CCAAATTCCAAGACAGTTGGGTGAAGTTGCATCCTTTGGGGGCAGTAACATTGAGCCAAGTGTCCGGAGC
TGCTTCCAATTTGCTAATAATAAGCCAGAGATCGAAGCGGCCCTCTTCCTAGACTGGATGAGACTGGAAC
CCCAGTCCATGGTGTGGCTGCCCGTCCTGCACAGAGTGGCTGCTGCAGAAACTGCCAAGCATCAGGCCAA
ATGTAACATCTGCAAAGAGTGTCCAATCATTGGATTCAGGTACAGGAGTCTAAAGCACTTTAATTATGAC
ATCTGCCAAAGCTGCTTTTTTTCTGGTCGAGTTGCAAAAGGCCATAAAATGCACTATCCCATGGTGGAAT
ATTGCACTCCGACTACATCAGGAGAAGATGTTCGAGACTTTGCCAAGGTACTAAAAAACAAATTTCGAAC
CAAAAGGTATTTTGCGAAGCATCCCCGAATGGGCTACCTGCCAGTGCAGACTGTCTTAGAGGGGGACAAC
ATGGAAACTCCCGTTACTCTGATCAACTTCTGGCCAGTAGATTCTGCGCCTGCCTCGTCCCCTCAGCTTT
CACACGATGATACTCATTCACGCATTGAACATTATGCTAGCAGGCTAGCAGAAATGGAAAACAGCAATGG
ATCTTATCTAAATGATAGCATCTCTCCTAATGAGAGCATAGATGATGAACATTTGTTAATCCAGCATTAC
TGCCAAAGTTTGAACCAGGACTCCCCCCTGAGCCAGCCTCGTAGTCCTGCCCAGATCTTGATTTCCTTAG
AGAGTGAGGAAAGAGGGGAGCTAGAGAGAATCCTAGCAGATCTTGAGGAAGAAAACAGGAATCTGCAAGC
AGAATATGACCGTCTAAAGCAGCAGCACGAACATAAAGGCCTGTCCCCACTGCCGTCCCCTCCTGAAATG
ATGCCCACCTCTCCCCAGAGTCCCCGGGATGCTGAGCTCATTGCTGAGGCCAAGCTACTGCGTCAACACA
AAGGCCGCCTGGAAGCCAGGATGCAAATCCTGGAAGACCACAATAAACAGCTGGAGTCACAGTTACACAG
GCTAAGGCAGCTGCTGGAGCAACCCCAGGCAGAGGCCAAAGTGAATGGCACAACGGTGTCCTCTCCTTCT
ACCTCTCTACAGAGGTCCGACAGCAGTCAGCCTATGCTGCTCCGAGTGGTTGGCAGTCAAACTTCGGACT
CCATGGGTAAGTAGAGGGCTGGGCTGGGCTGTGGGGGGTGTGGGGTGCGGGACTGGGCAGTCTGGGAGTC
CCTCTCACCACTTTTCTTACCTTTCTAGGTGAGGAAGATCTTCTCAGTCCTCCCCAGGACACAAGCACAG
GGTTAGAGGAGGTGATGGAGCAACTCAACAACTCCTTCCCTAGTTCAAGAGGAAGAAATACCCCTGGAAA
GCCAATGAGAGAGGACACAATGGGATCCGGTGCCACGAACTTCTCTCTGTTAAAGCAAGCAGGAGATGTG
GAAGAAAACCCCGGTCCTATGGAAGACGCCAAAAACATAAAGAAAGGCCCGGCGCCATTCTATCCGCTGG
AAGATGGAACCGCTGGAGAGCAACTGCATAAGGCTATGAAGAGATACGCCCTGGTTCCTGGAACAATTGC
TTTTACAGATGCACATATCGAGGTGGACATCACTTACGCTGAGTACTTCGAAATGTCCGTTCGGTTGGCA
GAAGCTATGAAACGATATGGGCTGAATACAAATCACAGAATCGTCGTATGCAGTGAAAACTCTCTTCAAT
TCTTTATGCCGGTGTTGGGCGCGTTATTTATCGGAGTTGCAGTTGCGCCCGCGAACGACATTTATAATGA
ACGTGAATTGCTCAACAGTATGGGCATTTCGCAGCCTACCGTGGTGTTCGTTTCCAAAAAGGGGTTGCAA
AAAATTTTGAACGTGCAAAAAAAGCTCCCAATCATCCAAAAAATTATTATCATGGATTCTAAAACGGATT
ACCAGGGATTTCAGTCGATGTACACGTTCGTCACATCTCATCTACCTCCCGGTTTTAATGAATACGATTT
TGTGCCAGAGTCCTTCGATAGGGACAAGACAATTGCACTGATCATGAACTCCTCTGGATCTACTGGTCTG
CCTAAAGGTGTCGCTCTGCCTCATAGAACTGCCTGCGTGAGATTCTCGCATGCCAGAGATCCTATTTTTG
GCAATCAAATCATTCCGGATACTGCGATTTTAAGTGTTGTTCCATTCCATCACGGTTTTGGAATGTTTAC
TACACTCGGATATTTGATATGTGGATTTCGAGTCGTCTTAATGTATAGATTTGAAGAAGAGCTGTTTCTG
AGGAGCCTTCAGGATTACAAGATTCAAAGTGCGCTGCTGGTGCCAACCCTATTCTCCTTCTTCGCCAAAA
GCACTCTGATTGACAAATACGATTTATCTAATTTACACGAAATTGCTTCTGGTGGCGCTCCCCTCTCTAA
GGAAGTCGGGGAAGCGGTTGCCAAGAGGTTCCATCTGCCAGGTATCAGGCAAGGATATGGGCTCACTGAG
ACTACATCAGCTATTCTGATTACACCCGAGGGGGATGATAAACCGGGCGCGGTCGGTAAAGTTGTTCCAT
TTTTTGAAGCGAAGGTTGTGGATCTGGATACCGGGAAAACGCTGGGCGTTAATCAAAGAGGCGAACTGTG
TGTGAGAGGTCCTATGATTATGTCCGGTTATGTAAACAATCCGGAAGCGACCAACGCCTTGATTGACAAG
GATGGATGGCTACATTCTGGAGACATAGCTTACTGGGACGAAGACGAACACTTCTTCATCGTTGACCGCC
TGAAGTCTCTGATTAAGTACAAAGGCTATCAGGTGGCTCCCGCTGAATTGGAATCCATCTTGCTCCAACA
CCCCAACATCTTCGACGCAGGTGTCGCAGGTCTTCCCGACGATGACGCCGGTGAACTTCCCGCCGCCGTT
GTTGTTTTGGAGCACGGAAAGACGATGACGGAAAAAGAGATCGTGGATTACGTCGCCAGTCAAGTAACAA
CCGCGAAAAAGTTGCGCGGAGGAGTTGTGTTTGTGGACGAAGTACCGAAAGGTCTTACCGGAAAACTCGA
CGCAAGAAAAATCAGAGAGATCCTCATAAAGGCCAAGAAGGGCGGAAAGATCGCCGTGGGATCCGGTGCC
ACGAACTTCTCTCTGTTAAAGCAAGCAGGAGATGTGGAAGAAAACCCCGGTCCTATGGTGAGCAAGGGCG
AGGAGGATAACATGGCCATCATCAAGGAGTTCATGCGCTTCAAGGTGCACATGGAGGGCTCCGTGAACGG
CCACGAGTTCGAGATCGAGGGCGAGGGCGAGGGCCGCCCCTACGAGGGCACCCAGACCGCCAAGCTGAAG
GTGACCAAGGGTGGCCCCCTGCCCTTCGCCTGGGACATCCTGTCCCCTCAGTTCATGTACGGCTCCAAGG
CCTACGTGAAGCACCCCGCCGACATCCCCGACTACTTGAAGCTGTCCTTCCCCGAGGGCTTCAAGTGGGA
GCGCGTGATGAACTTCGAGGACGGCGGCGTGGTGACCGTGACCCAGGACTCCTCCCTGCAGGACGGCGAG
TTCATCTACAAGGTGAAGCTGCGCGGCACCAACTTCCCCTCCGACGGCCCCGTAATGCAGAAGAAGACCA
TGGGCTGGGAGGCCTCCTCCGAGCGGATGTACCCCGAGGACGGCGCCCTGAAGGGCGAGATCAAGCAGAG
GCTGAAGCTGAAGGACGGCGGCCACTACGACGCTGAGGTCAAGACCACCTACAAGGCCAAGAAGCCCGTG
CAGCTGCCCGGCGCCTACAACGTCAACATCAAGTTGGACATCACCTCCCACAACGAGGACTACACCATCG
TGGAACAGTACGAACGCGCCGAGGGCCGCCACTCCACCGGCGGCATGGACGAGCTGTACAAGTAAATCGA
TAATCAACCTCTGGATTACAAAATTTGTGAAAGATTGACTGGTATTCTTAACTATGTTGCTCCTTTTACG
CTATGTGGATACGCTGCTTTAATGCCTTTGTATCATGCTATTGCTTCCCGTATGGCTTTCATTTTCTCCT
CCTTGTATAAATCCTGGTTGCTGTCTCTTTATGAGGAGTTGTGGCCCGTTGTCAGGCAACGTGGCGTGGT
GTGCACTGTGTTTGCTGACGCAACCCCCACTGGTTGGGGCATTGCCACCACCTGTCAGCTCCTTTCCGGG
ACTTTCGCTTTCCCCCTCCCTATTGCCACGGCGGAACTCATCGCCGCCTGCCTTGCCCGCTGCTGGACAG
GGGCTCGGCTGTTGGGCACTGACAATTCCGTGGTGTTGTCGGGGAAATCATCGTCCTTTCCTTGGCTGCT
CGCCTGTGTTGCCACCTGGATTCTGCGCGGGACGTCCTTCTGCTACGTCCCTTCGGCCCTCAATCCAGCG
GACCTTCCTTCCCGCGGCCTGCTGCCGGCTCTGCGGCCTCTTCCGCGTCTTCGCCTTCGCCCTCAGACGA
GTCGGATCTCCCTTTGGGCCGCCTCCCCGCATCGATACTCGAGCCCTCGACTGTGCCTTCTAGTTGCCAG
CCATCTGTTGTTTGCCCCTCCCCCGTGCCTTCCTTGACCCTGGAAGGTGCCACTCCCACTGTCCTTTCCT
AATAAAATGAGGAAATTGCATCGCATTGTCTGAGTAGGTGTCATTCTATTCTGGGGGGTGGGGTGGGGCA
GGACAGCAAGGGGGAGGATTGGGAAGACAATAGCAGGCATGCTGGGGATGCGGTGGGCTCTATGGGGCGC
GCGAAACCGGTGAAAAACCGCTCAGCGGCGCCCGCACCCAAACGAAAACACCCCCGGCCCAAGCGGACCG
GGGGTGTCGCGTGAAATGGATCAGTGAGCGTGGCCGTGGTGGTGGCCGTGGCCGTGCTCGTCCTCGTCGG
CCGGCTTGTCGACGACGGCGGTCTCCGTCGTCAGGATCATCCGGGCCACCGAGGCGGCGTTGAGAACAGC
CGAGCGGGTCACCTTGGCCGGATCGACGACGCCGGCGGAGACCAGATCACCGAACTCCAGCGTGGCGGCG
TTGAAGCCCTGCCCCTTGGGAAGTTCGGAGATTAATTAACCGTTTAAATTGGGCGCGCCAAGGAAGCTAG
CAGGACAGCAAGCGAACCGGAATTGCCAGCTGGGGCGCCCTCTGGTAAGGTTGGGAAGCCCTGCAAAGTA
AACTGGATGGCTTTCTTGCCGCCAAGGATCTGATGGCGCAGGGGATCAAGCTCTGATCAAGAGACAGGAT
GAGGATCGTTTCGCATGATTGAACAAGATGGATTGCACGCAGGTTCTCCGGCCGCTTGGGTGGAGAGGCT
ATTCGGCTATGACTGGGCACAACAGACAATCGGCTGCTCTGATGCCGCCGTGTTCCGGCTGTCAGCGCAG
GGGCGCCCGGTTCTTTTTGTCAAGACCGACCTGTCCGGTGCCCTGAATGAACTGCAAGACGAGGCAGCGC
GGCTATCGTGGCTGGCCACGACGGGCGTTCCTTGCGCAGCTGTGCTCGACGTTGTCACTGAAGCGGGAAG
GGACTGGCTGCTATTGGGCGAAGTGCCGGGGCAGGATCTCCTGTCATCTCACCTTGCTCCTGCCGAGAAA
GTATCCATCATGGCTGATGCAATGCGGCGGCTGCATACGCTTGATCCGGCTACCTGCCCATTCGACCACC
AAGCGAAACATCGCATCGAGCGAGCACGTACTCGGATGGAAGCCGGTCTTGTCGATCAGGATGATCTGGA
CGAAGAGCATCAGGGGCTCGCGCCAGCCGAACTGTTCGCCAGGCTCAAGGCGAGCATGCCCGACGGCGAG
GATCTCGTCGTGACCCATGGCGATGCCTGCTTGCCGAATATCATGGTGGAAAATGGCCGCTTTTCTGGAT
TCATCGACTGTGGCCGGCTGGGTGTGGCGGACCGCTATCAGGACATAGCGTTGGCTACCCGTGATATTGC
TGAAGAGCTTGGCGGCGAATGGGCTGACCGCTTCCTCGTGCTTTACGGTATCGCCGCTCCCGATTCGCAG
CGCATCGCCTTCTATCGCCTTCTTGACGAGTTCTTCTGAATTATTAACGCTTACAATTTCCTGATGCGGT
ATTTTCTCCTTACGCATCTGTGCGGTATTTCACACCGCATCAGGTGGCACTTTTCGGGGAAATGTGCGCG
GAACCCCTATTTGTTTATTTTTCTGCGATCGCATAAATGCTTCAATATAGCACGTGCTAAAACTTCATTT
TTAATTTAAAAGGATCTAGGTGAAGATCCTTTTTGATAATCTCATGACCAAAATCCCTTAACGTGAGTTT
TCGTTCCACTGAGCGTCAGACCCCGTAGAAAAGATCAAAGGATCTTCTTGAGATCCTTTTTTTCTGCGCG
TAATCTGCTGCTTGCAAACAAAAAAACCACCGCTACCAGCGGTGGTTTGTTTGCCGGATCAAGAGCTACC
AACTCTTTTTCCGAAGGTAACTGGCTTCAGCAGAGCGCAGATACCAAATACTGTCCTTCTAGTGTAGCCG
TAGTTAGGCCACCACTTCAAGAACTCTGTAGCACCGCCTACATACCTCGCTCTGCTAATCCTGTTACCAG
TGGCTGCTGCCAGTGGCGATAAGTCGTGTCTTACCGGGTTGGACTCAAGACGATAGTTACCGGATAAGGC
GCAGCGGTCGGGCTGAACGGGGGGTTCGTGCACACAGCCCAGCTTGGAGCGAACGACCTACACCGAACTG
AGATACCTACAGCGTGAGCTATGAGAAAGCGCCACGCTTCCCGAAGGGAGAAAGGCGGACAGGTATCCGG
TAAGCGGCAGGGTCGGAACAGGAGAGCGCACGAGGGAGCTTCCAGGGGGAAACGCCTGGTATCTTTATAG
TCCTGTCGGGTTTCGCCACCTCTGACTTGAGCGTCGATTTTTGTGATGCTCGTCAGGGGGGCGGAGCCTA
TGGAAAAACGCCAGCAACGCGGCCGCTTTTTACGGTTCCTGGGCTTTTGCTGGC
